>Addgene plasmid #36871 | pCS2-myc-gfp-dSH2 | addgene full sequence | sequence record 450116 | Addgene NGS Result
CTTCGCTATTACGCCAGTCGACCGCCAATTCAATATGGCGTATATGGACTCATGCCAATTCAATATGGTG
GATCTGGACCTGTGCCAATTCAATATGGCGTATATGGACTCGTGCCAATTCAATATGGTGGATCTGGACC
CCAGCCAATTCAATATGGCGGACTTGGCACCATGCCAATTCAATATGGCGGACCTGGCACTGTGCCAACT
GGGGAGGGGTCTACTTGGCACGGTGCCAAGTTTGAGGAGGGGTCTTGGCCCTGTGCCAAGTCCGCCATAT
TGAATTGGCATGGTGCCAATAATGGCGGCCATATTGGCTATATGCCAGGATCAATATATAGGCAATATCC
AATATGGCCCTATGCCAATATGGCTATTGGCCAGGTTCAATACTATGTATTGGCCCTATGCCATATAGTA
TTCCATATATGGGTTTTCCTATTGACGTAGATAGCCCCTCCCAATGGGCGGTCCCATATACCATATATGG
GGCTTCCTAATACCGCCCATAGCCACTCCCCCATTGACGTCAATGGTCTCTATATATGGTCTTTCCTATT
GACGTCATATGGGCGGTCCTATTGACGTATATGGCGCCTCCCCCATTGACGTCAATTACGGTAAATGGCC
CGCCTGGCTCAATGCCCATTGACGTCAATAGGACCACCCACCATTGACGTCAATGGGATGGCTCATTGCC
CATTCATATCCGTTCTCACGCCCCCTATTGACGTCAATGACGGTAAATGGCCCACTTGGCAGTACATCAA
TATCTATTAATAGTAACTTGGCAAGTACATTACTATTGGAAGTACGCCAGGGTACATTGGCAGTACTCCC
ATTGACGTCAATGGCGGTAAATGGCCCGCGATGGCTGCCAAGTACATCCCCATTGACGTCAATGGGGAGG
GGCAATGACGCAAATGGGCGTTCCATTGACGTAAATGGGCGGTAGGCGTGCCTAATGGGAGGTCTATATA
AGCAATGCTCGTTTAGGGAACCGCCATTCTGCCTGGGGACGTCGGAGCAAGCTTGATTTAGGTGACACTA
TAGAATACAAGCTACTTGTTCTTTTTGCAGGATCGATCCCATCGATATGGAGCAAAAGCTTATTAGCGAG
GAAGATCTGAGTAAAGGAGAAGAACTTTTCACTGGAGTTGTCCCAATTCTTGTTGAATTAGATGGTGATG
TTAATGGGCACAAATTTTCTGTCAGTGGAGAGGGTGAAGGTGATGCAACATACGGAAAACTTACCCTTAA
ATTTATTTGCACTACTGGAAAACTACCTGTTCCATGGCCCACACTTGTCACTACTTTCACTTATGGTGTT
CAATGCTTTTCAAGATACCCAGATCATATGAAACGGCATGACTTTTTCAAGAGTGCCATGCCCGAAGGTT
ATGTACAGGAAAGAACTATATTTTTCAAAGATGACGGGAACTACAAGACACGTGCTGAAGTCAAGTTTGA
AGGTGATACCCTTGTTAATAGAATCGAGTTAAAAGGTATTGATTTTAAAGAAGATGGAAACATTCTTGGA
CACAAATTGGAATACAACTATAACTCACACAATGTATACATCATGGCAGACAAACAAAAGAATGGAATCA
AAGTTAACTTCAAAATTAGACACAACATTGAAGATGGAAGCGTTCAACTAGCAGACCATTATCAACAAAA
TACTCCAATTGGCGATGGCCCTGTCCTTTTACCAGACAACCATTACCTGTCCACACAATCTGCCCTTTCG
AAAGATCCCAACGAAAAGAGAGACCACATGGTCCTTCTTGAGTTTGTAACAGCTGCTGGGATTACACATG
GCATGGATGAACTATACAAGAATTTCGAGCTCAAGCTTAAGAGCAACTATGTGGCGCCCTCCGACTCCAT
CCAGGCTGAAGAGTGGTACTTTGGGAAGATCACTCGTCGGGAGTCCGAGCGGCTGCTGCTCAACCCCGAA
AACCCCCGGGGAACCTTCTTGGTCCGGGAGAGCGAGACGACAAAAGGTGCCTATTGCCTCTCCGTTTCTG
ACTTTGACAACGCCAAGGGGCTCAATGTGAAGCACTACAAGATCCGCAAGCTGGACAGCGGCGGCTTCTA
CATCACCTCACGCACACAGTTCAGCAGCCTGCAGCAGCTGGTGGCCTACTACTCCAAACATGCTGATGGG
CTGTGTCACCGCCTCACTACCAAGCTTAGCAACTATGTGGCGCCCTCCGACTCCATCCAGGCTGAAGAGT
GGTACTTTGGGAAGATCACTCGTCGGGAGTCCGAGCGGCTGCTGCTCAACCCCGAAAACCCCCGGGGAAC
CTTCTTGGTCCGGGAGAGCGAGACGACAAAAGGTGCCTATTGCCTCTCCGTTTCTGACTTTGACAACGCC
AAGGGGCTCAATGTGAAGCACTACAAGATCCGCAAGCTGGACAGCGGCGGCTTCTACATCACCTCACGCA
CACAGTTCAGCAGCCTGCAGCAGCTGGTGGCCTACTACTCCAAACATGCTGATGGCCTGTGTCACCGCCT
CACTACCTAATCTAGATGAGGATCCGCTAGAACTATAGTGAGTCGTATTACGTAGATCCAGACATGATAA
GATACATTGATGAGTTTGGACAAACCACAACTAGAATGCAGTGAAAAAAATGCTTTATTTGTGAAATTTG
TGATGCTATTGCTTTATTTGTAACCATTATAAGCTGCAATAAACAAGTTAACAACAACAATTGCATTCAT
TTTATGTTTCAGGTTCAGGGGGAGGTGTGGGAGGTTTTTTAATTCGCGGCCGCGGCGCCAATGCATTGGG
CCCGGTACCCAGCTTTTGTTCCCTTTAGTGAGGGTTAATTGCGCGCTTGGCGTAATCATGGTCATAGCTG
TTTCCTGTGTGAAATTGTTATCCGCTCACAATTCCACACAACATACGAGCCGGGAGCATAAAGTGTAAAG
CCTGGGGTGCCTAATGAGTGAGCTAACTCACATTAATTGCGTTGCGCTCACTGCCCGCTTTCCAGTCGGG
AAACCTGTCGTGCCAGCTGCATTAATGAATCGGCCAACGCGCGGGGAGAGGCGGTTTGCGTATTGGGCGC
TCTTCCGCTTCCTCGCTCACTGACTCGCTGCGCTCGGTCGTTCGGCTGCGGCGAGCGGTATCAGCTCACT
CAAAGGCGGTAATACGGTTATCCACAGAATCAGGGGATAACGCAGGAAAGAACATGTGAGCAAAAGGCCA
GCAAAAGGCCAGGAACCGTAAAAAGGCCGCGTTGCTGGCGTTTTTCCATAGGCTCCGCCCCCCTGACGAG
CATCACAAAAATCGACGCTCAAGTCAGAGGTGGCGAAACCCGACAGGACTATAAAGATACCAGGCGTTTC
CCCCTGGAAGCTCCCTCGTGCGCTCTCCTGTTCCGACCCTGCCGCTTACCGGATACCTGTCCGCCTTTCT
CCCTTCGGGAAGCGTGGCGCTTTCTCATAGCTCACGCTGTAGGTATCTCAGTTCGGTGTAGGTCGTTCGC
TCCAAGCTGGGCTGTGTGCACGAACCCCCCGTTCAGCCCGACCGCTGCGCCTTATCCGGTAACTATCGTC
TTGAGTCCAACCCGGTAAGACACGACTTATCGCCACTGGCAGCAGCCACTGGTAACAGGATTAGCAGAGC
GAGGTATGTAGGCGGTGCTACAGAGTTCTTGAAGTGGTGGCCTAACTACGGCTACACTAGAAGAACAGTA
TTTGGTATCTGCGCTCTGCTGAAGCCAGTTACCTTCGGAAAAAGAGTTGGTAGCTCTTGATCCGGCAAAC
AAACCACCGCTGGTAGCGGTGGTTTTTTTGTTTGCAAGCAGCAGATTACGCGCAGAAAAAAAGGATCTCA
AGAAGATCCTTTGATCTTTTCTACGGGGTCTGACGCTCAGTGGAACGAAAACTCACGTTAAGGGATTTTG
GTCATGAGATTATCAAAAAGGATCTTCACCTAGATCCTTTTAAATTAAAAATGAAGTTTTAAATCAATCT
AAAGTATATATGAGTAAACTTGGTCTGACAGTTACCAATGCTTAATCAGTGAGGCACCTATCTCAGCGAT
CTGTCTATTTCGTTCATCCATAGTTGCCTGACTCCCCGTCGTGTAGATAACTACGATACGGGAGGGCTTA
CCATCTGGCCCCAGTGCTGCAATGATACCGCGAGACCCACGCTCACCGGCTCCAGATTTATCAGCAATAA
ACCAGCCAGCCGGAAGGGCCGAGCGCAGAAGTGGTCCTGCAACTTTATCCGCCTCCATCCAGTCTATTAA
TTGTTGCCGGGAAGCTAGAGTAAGTAGTTCGCCAGTTAATAGTTTGCGCAACGTTGTTGCCATTGCTACA
GGCATCGTGGTGTCACGCTCGTCGTTTGGTATGGCTTCATTCAGCTCCGGTTCCCAACGATCAAGGCGAG
TTACATGATCCCCCATGTTGTGCAAAAAAGCGGTTAGCTCCTTCGGTCCTCCGATCGTTGTCAGAAGTAA
GTTGGCCGCAGTGTTATCACTCATGGTTATGGCAGCACTGCATAATTCTCTTACTGTCATGCCATCCGTA
AGATGCTTTTCTGTGACTGGTGAGTACTCAACCAAGTCATTCTGAGAATAGTGTATGCGGCGACCGAGTT
GCTCTTGCCCGGCGTCAATACGGGATAATACCGCGCCACATAGCAGAACTTTAAAAGTGCTCATCATTGG
AAAACGTTCTTCGGGGCGAAAACTCTCAAGGATCTTACCGCTGTTGAGATCCAGTTCGATGTAACCCACT
CGTGCACCCAACTGATCTTCAGCATCTTTTACTTTCACCAGCGTTTCTGGGTGAGCAAAAACAGGAAGGC
AAAATGCCGCAAAAAAGGGAATAAGGGCGACACGGAAATGTTGAATACTCATACTCTTCCTTTTTCAATA
TTATTGAAGCATTTATCAGGGTTATTGTCTCATGAGCGGATACATATTTGAATGTATTTAGAAAAATAAA
CAAATAGGGGTTCCGCGCACATTTCCCCGAAAAGTGCCACCTAAATTGTAAGCGTTAATATTTTGTTAAA
ATTCGCGTTAAATTTTTGTTAAATCAGCTCATTTTTTAACCAATAGGCCGAAATCGGCAAAATCCCTTAT
AAATCAAAAGAATAGACCGAGATAGGGTTGAGTGTTGTTCCAGTTTGGAACAAGAGTCCACTATTAAAGA
ACGTGGACTCCAACGTCAAAGG
[49 nt withheld, positions 5203-5251]
T
[91 nt withheld, positions 5253-5343]
G
[124 nt withheld, positions 5345-5468]
CCCATTCGCCATTCAGGCTGCGCAACTGTTGGGAAGGGCGATCGGTGCGGGCCT
Features (pLannotate 1.2.2; 17 found; start..end, strand, type, name):
     24..1001    +  promoter       CMV IE94 promoter: enhancer/promoter region of simian cytomegalovirus major immediate early transcription unit IE94
   1036..1054    +  promoter       SP6 promoter: promoter for bacteriophage SP6 RNA polymerase
   1127..1840    +  CDS            GFP (S65T): GFP (S65T) is a basic (constitutively fluorescent) green fluorescent protein published in 1995, derived from Aequorea victoria.
   1862..2203    +  CDS            FYN (fragment): FYN_CHICK - Experimental evidence at protein level: Swiss-Prot protein existence level 1. Tyrosine-protein kinase implicated in the control of cell growth. Plays a role in the regulation of intracellular calcium levels. Required in brain development and mature brain function with important roles in the regulation of axon growth, axon guidance, and neurite extension. Role in CNTN1-mediated signaling. From Gallus gallus (Chicken).
   2171..2524    +  CDS            V-SRC (fragment): SRC_AVISR - Experimental evidence at protein level: Swiss-Prot protein existence level 1. This phosphoprotein, required for both the initiation and the maintenance of neoplastic transformation, is a protein kinase that catalyzes the phosphorylation of tyrosine residues in vitro. From Avian sarcoma virus (strain rASV1441).
   2553..2570    -  promoter       T7 promoter (fragment): promoter for bacteriophage T7 RNA polymerase
   2575..2709    -  polyA_signal   SV40 poly(A) signal: SV40 polyadenylation signal
   2822..2840    -  promoter       T3 promoter: promoter for bacteriophage T3 RNA polymerase
   2885..2901    -  protein_bind   lac operator: The lac repressor binds to the lac operator to inhibit transcription in E. coli. This inhibition can be relieved by adding lactose or isopropyl-β-D-thiogalactopyranoside (IPTG). lac repressor encoded by lacI
   2909..2939    -  promoter       lac promoter: promoter for the E. coli lac operon
   2954..2975    -  protein_bind   CAP binding site: CAP binding activates transcription in the presence of cAMP. E. coli catabolite activator protein
   2988..3080    -  CDS            lacI (fragment): lac repressor; lacI; The lac repressor binds to the lac operator to inhibit transcription in E. coli. This inhibition can be relieved by adding lactose or isopropyl-β-D-thiogalactopyranoside (IPTG).
   3263..3851    -  rep_origin     ori: high-copy-number ColE1/pMB1/pBR322/pUC origin of replication
   4022..4882    -  CDS            AmpR: β-lactamase; bla; confers resistance to ampicillin, carbenicillin, and related antibiotics
   4883..4987    -  promoter       AmpR promoter: bla
   5040..5468    -  rep_origin     f1 ori (sequence partly withheld): f1 bacteriophage origin of replication; arrow indicates direction of (+) strand synthesis
   5473..17      -  CDS            lacZα (fragment) (across the origin): LacZα fragment of β-galactosidase; lacZ fragment
