[The description below was written by a language model from this plasmid's Addgene catalogue record, the feature table of its GenBank file and pLannotate feature annotations shown in this document.]
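Description:
pCS2-myc-gfp-dSH2 is a pCS2-based expression plasmid, listed for use in Xenopus, zebrafish, avian and mammalian cells, that encodes a fluorescent sensor built from Src homology-2 (SH2) domain sequence. It is propagated in E. coli as a high-copy plasmid through a ColE1/pUC-type origin with ampicillin selection (AmpR), and it also carries an f1 phage origin and remnants of the lac region from the parental cloning vector. The catalogue gives a total size of about 5.5 kb, in reasonable agreement with the full sequencing result.

Expression is driven by the simian CMV IE94 enhancer/promoter typical of pCS2 and terminated by an SV40 polyadenylation signal. An SP6 promoter lies between the CMV element and the coding region, so capped mRNA can in principle be transcribed in vitro for embryo injection; T7 and T3 promoter sequences sit downstream in the opposite orientation. The open reading frame begins with a Myc epitope tag, annotated only in the partial 880 bp record that covers the SP6-to-GFP region. This is followed by GFP, which the catalogue calls eGFP, whereas the automated annotation matches it to GFP S65T and the partial record to Aequorea GFP. After GFP come two adjacent, slightly overlapping stretches matching Src-family kinase fragments, consistent with a tandem ("d") SH2 arrangement. The catalogue assigns the insert to mouse Src, although the annotation tool's best matches are chicken Fyn and avian v-Src. The depositor states that discrepancies between the sequence records do not affect sensor function.

SH2 domains bind phosphotyrosine motifs, and the associated publication concerns Src-dependent tyrosine phosphorylation at growth cone filopodial tips. The construct therefore appears intended for live imaging of phosphotyrosine localization in neurons.
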