Addgene plasmid #36871: pCS2-myc-gfp-dSH2
Depositing lab: Timothy Gomez. Depositing organization: University of Wisconsin, Madison. Publication: Src-dependent tyrosine phosphorylation at the tips of growth cone filopodia promotes extension. Robles E, Woo S, Gomez TM. J Neurosci. 2005 Aug 17;25(33):7669-81. 10.1523/JNEUROSCI.2680-05.2005 PubMed 16107653.
Backbone
  Vector backbone: pCS2
  Backbone manufacturer: RZPD
  Backbone size w/o insert (bp): 4095
  Total vector size (bp): 5466
  Vector type: Mammalian Expression, Mouse Targeting ; xenopus/mammalian/avian/zebrafish expression
Growth in bacteria
  Bacterial resistance: Ampicillin, 100 μg/mL
  Growth temperature: 37°C
  Growth strain: DH5alpha
  Copy number: High Copy
Gene/Insert
  Gene/Insert name: Src homology-2 domain (dSH2)
  Species: M. musculus (mouse)
  Entrez Gene: Src (a.k.a. pp60c-src)
  Promoter: CMV
  Tag / fusion protein: myc (N terminal on insert); eGFP (N terminal on insert)
  Cloning method: Restriction Enzyme; 5′ cloning site NA (unknown if destroyed); 3′ cloning site NA (unknown if destroyed)
  Sequencing primers: 5′ EGFP-C
Terms and licenses: Academic/Nonprofit Terms; Industry Terms: Not Available to Industry
Depositor comments: The depositor notes that the discrepancies between the full sequence and the Addgene QC sequences do not affect the function of this sensor.
How to cite: pCS2-myc-gfp-dSH2 was a gift from Timothy Gomez (Addgene plasmid # 36871 ; http://n2t.net/addgene:36871 ; RRID:Addgene_36871)
