LOCUS       Exported 880 bp ds-DNA linear SYN 31-MAY-2021
DEFINITION  synthetic linear DNA
ACCESSION   .
VERSION     .
KEYWORDS    pCS2-myc-gfp-dSH2
SOURCE      synthetic DNA construct
  ORGANISM  synthetic DNA construct
REFERENCE   1 (bases 1 to 880)
  AUTHORS   Robles E, Woo S, Gomez TM
  TITLE     Src-dependent tyrosine phosphorylation at the tips of growth cone
            filopodia promotes extension.
  JOURNAL   J Neurosci. 2005 Aug 17;25(33):7669-81.
  PUBMED    16107653
REFERENCE   2 (bases 1 to 880)
  AUTHORS   .
  TITLE     Direct Submission
  JOURNAL   Exported May 31, 2021 from SnapGene Server 1.1.58
            http://www.snapgene.com
FEATURES             Location/Qualifiers
     source          1..880
                     /organism="synthetic DNA construct"
                     /mol_type="other DNA"
     promoter        58..76
                     /label=SP6 promoter
                     /note="promoter for bacteriophage SP6 RNA polymerase"
     primer_bind     58..75
                     /label=SP6
                     /note="SP6 promoter, forward primer"
     CDS             122..151
                     /codon_start=1
                     /product="Myc (human c-Myc proto-oncogene) epitope tag"
                     /label=Myc
                     /translation="EQKLISEEDL"
     CDS             152..859
                     /codon_start=1
                     /product="Aequoria victoria green fluorescent protein"
                     /label=GFP
                     /translation="SKGEELFTGVVPILVELDGDVNGHKFSVSGEGEGDATYGKLTLKF
                     ICTTGKLPVPWPTLVTTFTYGVQCFSRYPDHMKRHDFFKSAMPEGYVQERTIFFKDDGN
                     YKTRAEVKFEGDTLVNRIELKGIDFKEDGNILGHKLEYNYNSHNVYIMADKQKNGIKVN
                     FKIRHNIEDGSVQLADHYQQNTPIGDGPVLLPDNHYLSTQSALSKDPNEKRDHMVLLEF
                     VTAAGITHGMDELY"
     primer_bind     complement(179..207)
                     /label=GFP-R
                     /note="GFP, reverse primer. Does NOT anneal to EGFP"
     primer_bind     802..822
                     /label=GFP-F
                     /note="GFP, forward primer. Does NOT anneal to EGFP"
ORIGIN
        1 cattagcatg ctcgttaggg aaccgccatt ctgcctgggg acgtcggagc aagcttgatt
       61 taggtgacac tatagaatac aagctacttg ttctttttgc aggatcgatc ccatcgatat
      121 ggagcaaaag cttattagcg aggaagatct gagtaaagga gaagaacttt tcactggagt
      181 tgtcccaatt cttgttgaat tagatggtga tgttaatggg cacaaatttt ctgtcagtgg
      241 agagggtgaa ggtgatgcaa catacggaaa acttaccctt aaatttattt gcactactgg
      301 aaaactacct gttccatggc ccacacttgt cactactttc acttatggtg ttcaatgctt
      361 ttcaagatac ccagatcata tgaaacggca tgactttttc aagagtgcca tgcccgaagg
      421 ttatgtacag gaaagaacta tatttttcaa agatgacggg aactacaaga cacgtgctga
      481 agtcaagttt gaaggtgata cccttgttaa tagaatcgag ttaaaaggta ttgattttaa
      541 agaagatgga aacattcttg gacacaaatt ggaatacaac tataactcac acaatgtata
      601 catcatggca gacaaacaaa agaatggaat caaagttaac ttcaaaatta gacacaacat
      661 tgaagatgga agcgttcaac tagcagacca ttatcaacaa aatactccaa ttggcgatgg
      721 ccctgtcctt ttaccagaca accattacct gtccacacaa tctgcccttt cgaaagatcc
      781 caacgaaaag agagaccaca tggtccttct tgagtttgta acagctgctg ggattacaca
      841 tggcatggat gaactataca agaatttcga gctcaagctt
//
