>Addgene plasmid #36871 | pCS2-myc-gfp-dSH2 | addgene partial sequence | sequence record 47280 | EBV-Rev 5'-GTGGTTTGTCCAAACTCATC-3'
CGACTCACTATAGTTCTAGCGGATCCTCATCTAGATTAGGTAGTGAGGCGGTGACACAGGCCATCAGCAT
GTTTGGAGTAGTAGGCCACCAGCTGCTGCAGGCTGCTGAACTGTGTGCGTGAGGTGATGTAGAAGCCGCC
GCTGTCCAGCTTGCGGATCTTGTAGTGCTTCACATTGAGCCCCTTGGCGTTGTCAAAGTCAGAAACGGAG
AGGCAATAGGCACCTTTTGTCGTCTCGCTCTCCCGGACCAAGAAGGTTCCCCGGGGGTTTTCGGGGTTGA
GCAGCAGCCGCTCGGACTCCCGACGAGTGATCTTCCCAAAGTACCACTCTTCAGCCTGGATGGAGTCGGA
GGGCGCCACATAGTTGCTAAGCTTGGTAGTGAGGCGGTGACACAGCCCATCAGCATGTTTGGAGTAGTAG
GCCACCAGCTGCTGCAGGCTGCTGAACTGTGTGCGTGAGGTGATGTAGAAGCCGCCGCTGTCCAGCTTGC
GGATCTTGTAGTGCTTCACATTGAGCCCCTTGGCGTTGTCAAAGTCAGAAACGGAGAGGCAATAGGCACC
TTTTGTCGTCTCGCTCTCCCGGACCAAGAAGGTTCCCCGGGGGTTTTCGGGGTTGAGCAGCAGCCGCTCG
GACTCCCGACGAGTGATCTTCCCAAAGTACCACTCTTCAGCCTGGATGGAGTCGGAGGGCGCCACATAGT
TGCTCTTAAGCTTGAGCTCGAAATTCTTGTATAGTTCATCCATGCCATGTGTAATCCCAGCAGCTGTTAC
AAACTCAAGAAGGACCATGTGGTCTCTCTTTTCGTTGGGATCTTTCGAAA
